>Addgene plasmid #32806 | Smad3-shRNA | addgene partial sequence | sequence record 38997 | hU6-F 5'-GAGGGCCTATTTCCCATGATT-3'
CTGTTAGAGAGATAATTAGAATTAATTTGACTGTAAACACAAAGATATTAGTACAAAATACGTGACGTAG
AAAGTAATAATTTCTTGGGTAGTTTGCAGTTTTAAAATTATGTTTTAAAATGGACTATCATATGCTTACC
GTAACTTGAAAGTATTTCGATTTCTTGGCTTTATATATCTTGTGGAAAGGACGAGGATCCACCTGAGTGA
AGATGGAGATTCAAGAGATCTCCATCTTCACTCAGGTTTTTTTACGCGTGAATTCTCTAGACCATTCGTT
TGGCGCGCGGGCCCAGTAGGTAAGTGAACATGGTCATAGCTGTTTCCTAGGAGATCCTGGTCATGACTAG
TGCTTGGATTCTCACCAATAAAAAACGCCCGGCGGCAACCGAGCGTTCTGAACAAATCCAGATGGAGTTC
TGAGGTCATTACTGGATCTATCAACAGGAGTCCAAGCGAGCTCTAGTTATTAATAGTAATCAATTACGGG
GTCATTAGTTCATAGCCCATATATGGAGTTCCGCGTTACATAACTTACGGTAAATGGCCCGCCTGGCTGA
CCGCCCAACGACCCCCGCCCATTGACGTCAATAATGACGTATGTTCCCATNGTAACGCCAATAGGGACTT
TCCATGACGTCCATGGCGTGCAGTATTTACGGTAAACTGC
