>Addgene plasmid #32806 | Smad3-shRNA | addgene partial sequence | sequence record 39549 | CMV-F 5'-CGCAAATGGGCGGTAGGCGTG-3'
TAGCAGAGCTGGTTAGTGAACCGTCAGATCCGCTAGCGCTACCGGACTCAGATCCACCGGTCGCCACCAT
GGCCTCCTCCGAGGACGTCATCAAGGAGTTCATGCGCTTCAAGGTGCGCATGGAGGGCTCCGTGAACGGC
CACGAGTTCGAGATCGAGGGCGAGGGCGAGGGCCGCCCCTACGAGGGCACCCAGACCGCCAAGCTGAAGG
TGACCAAGGGCGGCCCCCTGCCCTTCGCCTGGGACATCCTGTCCCCCCAGTTCCAGTACGGCTCCAAGGT
GTACGTGAAGCACCCCGCCGACATCCCCGACTACAAGAAGCTGTCCTTCCCCGAGGGCTTCAAGTGGGAG
CGCGTGATGAACTTCGAGGACGGCGGCGTGGTGACCGTGACCCAGGACTCCTCCCTGCAGGACGGCTCCT
TCATCTACAAGGTGAAGTTCATCGGCGTGAACTTCCCCTCCGACGGCCCCGTAATGCAGAAGAAGACTAT
GGGCTGGGAGGCCTCCACCGAGCGCCTGTACCCCCGCGACGGCGTGCTGAAGGGCGAGATCCACAAGGCC
CTGAAGCTGAAGGACGGCGGCCACTACCTGGTGGAGTTCAAGTCCATCTACATGGCCAAGAAGNCCCGTG
CAGCTGCCCGGCTACTACTACGTGGACTCCAAGCTGGACNTCACCT
