[The description below was written by a language model from this plasmid's Addgene catalogue record.]
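Description:
Smad3-shRNA is an RNA interference plasmid built on the Clontech pSIREN-DNR-DsRed backbone (about 6.6 kb without insert) and designed to knock down mouse Smad3 (also known as Madh3) in mammalian cells. It is propagated in E. coli under ampicillin selection. The record lists the copy number as unknown and does not name the bacterial origin of replication or any mammalian selection marker.

The payload is a short hairpin RNA cassette driven by the human U6 promoter, an RNA polymerase III promoter commonly used for small RNAs because it has a defined transcription start and terminates at a short run of thymidines. According to the depositor's comments, the hairpin was made from a pair of annealed complementary oligonucleotides. These encode a sense and an antisense arm against Smad3 separated by a loop and followed by a terminator tract. The cloning sites themselves are not recorded, and the catalogue's shRNA sequence field is left blank. Once transcribed, the hairpin is processed by the cellular RNAi machinery into a small interfering RNA that directs degradation of Smad3 mRNA.

The backbone also carries a DsRed red fluorescent reporter. The record enters it as a C-terminal tag, but an shRNA has no protein product to fuse to, so DsRed most plausibly serves as a separately expressed marker for identifying or sorting transfected cells. The promoter driving it is not stated. The construct suits loss-of-function studies of Smad3, a mediator of TGF-β signalling, in mouse cells, although the record does not describe a specific application.
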