Addgene plasmid #32806: Smad3-shRNA
Depositing lab: Vicki Boussiotis. Depositing organization: Beth Israel Deaconess Medical Center.
Backbone
  Vector backbone: pSIREN-DNR-DsRed
  Backbone manufacturer: Clontech
  Backbone size w/o insert (bp): 6600
  Vector type: Mammalian Expression, RNAi
Growth in bacteria
  Bacterial resistance: Ampicillin, 100 μg/mL
  Growth temperature: 37°C
  Growth strain: DH5alpha
  Copy number: Unknown
Gene/Insert
  Gene/Insert name: Smad3
  gRNA/shRNA sequence: n/a
  Species: M. musculus (mouse)
  Entrez Gene: Smad3 (a.k.a. Madh3)
  Promoter: hU6
  Tag / fusion protein: DsRed (C terminal on backbone)
  Cloning method: Restriction Enzyme; 5′ cloning site None (unknown if destroyed); 3′ cloning site None (unknown if destroyed)
  Sequencing primers: 5′ U6
Terms and licenses: Academic/Nonprofit Terms; Industry Terms: Not Available to Industry
Depositor comments: Primers used to generate shRNA: Upper: 5’– GATCCACCTGAGTGAAGATGGAGATTCAAGAGATCTCCATCTTCACTCAGGTTTTTTTACGCGTG–3’ Lower: 3’– AATTCACGCGTAAAAAAACCTGAGTGAAGATGGAGATCTCTTGAATCTCCATCTTCACTCAGGTG-5'
How to cite: Smad3-shRNA was a gift from Vicki Boussiotis (Addgene plasmid # 32806 ; http://n2t.net/addgene:32806 ; RRID:Addgene_32806)
